>Addgene plasmid #103445 | LSB-hsa-miR-331-5p | depositor full sequence | sequence record 195939 | Full Sequence
AATTGAGGGGATAACGCAGGAAAGAACATGTGAGCAAAAGGCCAGCAAAAGGCCAGGAACCGTAAAAAGG
CCGCGTTGCTGGCGTTTTTCCATAGGCTCCGCCCCCCTGACGAGCATCACAAAAATCGACGCTCAAGTCA
GAGGTGGCGAAACCCGACAGGACTATAAAGATACCAGGCGTTTCCCCCTGGAAGCTCCCTCGTGCGCTCT
CCTGTTCCGACCCTGCCGCTTACCGGATACCTGTCCGCCTTTCTCCCTTCGGGAAGCGTGGCGCTTTCTC
ATAGCTCACGCTGTAGGTATCTCAGTTCGGTGTAGGTCGTTCGCTCCAAGCTGGGCTGTGTGCACGAACC
CCCCGTTCAGCCCGACCGCTGCGCCTTATCCGGTAACTATCGTCTTGAGTCCAACCCGGTAAGACACGAC
TTATCGCCACTGGCAGCAGCCACTGGTAACAGGATTAGCAGAGCGAGGTATGTAGGCGGTGCTACAGAGT
TCTTGAAGTGGTGGCCTAACTACGGCTACACTAGAAGAACAGTATTTGGTATCTGCGCTCTGCTGAAGCC
AGTTACCTTCGGAAAAAGAGTTGGTAGCTCTTGATCCGGCAAACAAACCACCGCTGGTAGCGGTGGTTTT
TTTGTTTGCAAGCAGCAGATTACGCGCAGAAAAAAAGGATCTCAAGAAGATCCTTTGATCTTTTCTACGG
GGTCTGACGCTCAGTGGAACGAAAACTCACGTTAAGGGATTTTGGTCATGAGATTATCAAAAAGGATCTT
CACCTAGATCCTTTTAAATTAAAAATGAAGTTTTAAATCAATCTAAAGTATATATGAGTAAACTTGGTCT
GACAGTTACCAATGCTTAATCAGTGAGGCACCTATCTCAGCGATCTGTCTATTTCGTTCATCCATAGTTG
CCTGACTCCCCGTCGTGTAGATAACTACGATACGGGAGGGCTTACCATCTGGCCCCAGTGCTGCAATGAT
ACCGCGAGAACCACGCTCACCGGCTCCAGATTTATCAGCAATAAACCAGCCAGCCGGAAGGGCCGAGCGC
AGAAGTGGTCCTGCAACTTTATCCGCCTCCATCCAGTCTATTAATTGTTGCCGGGAAGCTAGAGTAAGTA
GTTCGCCAGTTAATAGTTTGCGCAACGTTGTTGCCATTGCTACAGGCATCGTGGTGTCACGCTCGTCGTT
TGGTATGGCTTCATTCAGCTCCGGTTCCCAACGATCAAGGCGAGTTACATGATCCCCCATGTTGTGCAAA
AAAGCGGTTAGCTCCTTCGGTCCTCCGATCGTTGTCAGAAGTAAGTTGGCCGCAGTGTTATCACTCATGG
TTATGGCAGCACTGCATAATTCTCTTACTGTCATGCCATCCGTAAGATGCTTTTCTGTGACTGGTGAGTA
CTCAACCAAGTCATTCTGAGAATAGTGTATGCGGCGACCGAGTTGCTCTTGCCCGGCGTCAATACGGGAT
AATACCGCGCCACATAGCAGAACTTTAAAAGTGCTCATCATTGGAAAACGTTCTTCGGGGCGAAAACTCT
CAAGGATCTTACCGCTGTTGAGATCCAGTTCGATGTAACCCACTCGTGCACCCAACTGATCTTCAGCATC
TTTTACTTTCACCAGCGTTTCTGGGTGAGCAAAAACAGGAAGGCAAAATGCCGCAAAAAAGGGAATAAGG
GCGACACGGAAATGTTGAATACTCATACTCTTCCTTTTTCAATATTATTGAAGCATTTATCAGGGTTATT
GTCTCATGAGCGGATACATATTTGAATGTAGCTCCGAATTTCTCGAGGGCTTGTCGACGACGGCGGTCTC
CGTCGTCAGGATCATGAATTCGACCCGCCTGCCACCATGACCGAGTACAAGCCCACGGTGCGCCTCGCCA
CCCGCGACGACGTCCCCCGGGCCGTACGCACCCTCGCCGCCGCGTTCGCCGACTACCCCGCCACGCGCCA
CACCGTCGACCCGGACCGCCACATCGAGCGGGTCACCGAGCTGCAAGAACTCTTCCTCACGCGCGTCGGG
CTCGACATCGGCAAGGTGTGGGTCGCGGACGACGGCGCCGCGGTGGCGGTCTGGACCACGCCGGAGAGCG
TCGAAGCGGGGGCGGTGTTCGCCGAGATCGGCCCGCGCATGGCCGAGTTGAGCGGTTCCCGGCTGGCCGC
GCAGCAACAGATGGAAGGCCTCCTGGCGCCGCACCGGCCCAAGGAGCCCGCGTGGTTCCTGGCCACCGTC
GGCGTCTCGCCCGACCACCAGGGCAAGGGTCTGGGCAGCGCCGTCGTGCTCCCCGGAGTGGAGGCGGCCG
AGCGCGCCGGGGTGCCCGCCTTCCTGGAGACATCCGCGCCCCGCAACCTCCCCTTCTACGAGCGGCTCGG
CTTCACCGTCACCGCCGACGTCGAGGTGCCCGAAGGACCGCGCACCTGGTGCATGACCCGCAAGCCCGGT
GCCTGATACGCGTGAATTCACTCCTCAGGTGCAGGCTGCCTATCAGAAGGTGGTGGCTGGTGTGGCCAAT
GCCCTGGCTCACAAATACCACTGAGATCTTTTTCCCTCTGCCAAAAATTATGGGGACATCATGAAGCCCC
TTGAGCATCTGACTTCTGGCTAATAAAGGAAATTTATTTTCATTGCAATAGTGTGTTGGAATTTTTTGTG
TCTCTCACTCGGAAGGACATATGGGAGGGCAAATCATTTAAAACATCAGAATGAGTATTTGGTTTAGAGT
TTGGCAACATATGCCCATATGCTGGCTGCCATGAACAAAGGTTGGCTATAAAGAGGTCATCAGTATATGA
AACAGCCCCCTGCTGTCCATTCCTTATTCCATAGAAAAGCCTTGACTTGAGGTTAGATTTTTTTTATATT
TTGTTTTGTGTTATTTTTTTCTTTAACATCCCTAAAATTTTCCTTACATGTTTTACTAGCCAGATTTTTC
CTCCTCTCCTGACTACTCCCAGTCATAGCTGTCCCTCTTCTCTTATGGAGATCCCTCGACCTGCAGCCCA
AGCTTGAATTCTCTAGAATTACCCTGTTATCCCTATGCTTGGTTTACCGAGCTCTTATTGGTTTTCAAAC
TTCATTGACTGTGCCCAACGCGCCTGGGAGCTCACGGGGACAGCCCCCCCCCAAAGCCCCCAGGGATGTA
ATTACGTCCCTCCCCCGCTAGGGGGCAGCAGCGAGCCGCCCGGGGCTCCGCTCCGGTCCGGCGCTCCCCC
CGCATCCCCGAGCCGGCAGCGTGCGGGGACAGCCCGGGCACGGGGAAGGTGGCACGGGATCGCTTTCCTC
TGAACGCTTCTCGCTGCTCTTTGAGCCTGCAGACACCTGGGGGGATACGGGGAAAAAGCTAGGCTGAAAG
ACCGGTTCTTAGAATGACACGCGCCTGGGAGCTCACGGGGACAGCCCCCCCCCAAAGCCCCCAGGGATGT
AATTACGTCCCTCCCCCGCTAGGGGGCAGCAGCGAGCCGCCCGGGGCTCCGCTCCGGTCCGGCGCTCCCC
CCGCATCCCCGAGCCGGCAGCGTGCGGGGACAGCCCGGGCACGGGGAAGGTGGCACGGGATCGCTTTCCT
CTGAACGCTTCTCGCTGCTCTTTGAGCCTGCAGACACCTGGGGGGATACGGGGAAAAAGCTAACTTCTGA
GACGACAACTTTGTATAGAAAAGTTGGCTCCGAATTCGCCCTTGACAGCAGAGATCCAGTTTGGTTAATT
AATTGGCTCCGGTGCCCGTCAGTGGGCAGAGCGCACATCGCCCACAGTCCCCGAGAAGTTGTGGGGAGGG
GTCGGCAATTGAACCGGTGCCTAGAGAAGGTGGCGCGGGGTAAACTGGGAAAGTGATGTCGTGTACTGGC
TCCGCCTTTTTCCCGAGGGTGGGGGAGAACCGTATATAAGTGCAGTAGTCGCCGTGAACGTTCTTTTTCG
CAACGGGTTTGCCGCCAGAACACAGGTAAGTGCCGTGTGTGGTTCCCGCGGGCCTGGCCTCTTTACGGGT
TATGGCCCTTGCGTGCCTTGAATTACTTCCACCTGGCTGCAGTACGTGATTCTTGATCCCGAGCTTCGGG
TTGGAAGTGGGTGGGAGAGTTCGAGGCCTTGCGCTTAAGGAGCCCCTTCGCCTCGTGCTTGAGTTGAGGC
CTGGCCTGGGCGCTGGGGCCGCCGCGTGCGAATCTGGTGGCACCTTCGCGCCTGTCTCGCTGCTTTCGAT
AAGTCTCTAGCCATTTAAAATTTTTGATGACCTGCTGCGACGCTTTTTTTCTGGCAAGATAGTCTTGTAA
ATGCGGGCCAAGATCTGCACACTGGTATTTCGGTTTTTGGGGCCGCGGGCGGCGACGGGGCCCGTGCGTC
CCAGCGCACATGTTCGGCGAGGCGGGGCCTGCGAGCGCGGCCACCGAGAATCGGACGGGGGTAGTCTCAA
GCTGGCCGGCCTGCTCTGGTGCCTGGCCTCGCGCCGCCGTGTATCGCCCCGCCCTGGGCGGCAAGGCTGG
CCCGGTCGGCACCAGTTGCGTGAGCGGAAAGATGGCCGCTTCCCGGCCCTGCTGCAGGGAGCTCAAAATG
GAGGACGCGGCGCTCGGGAGAGCGGGCGGGTGAGTCACCCACACAAAGGAAAAGGGCCTTTCCGTCCTCA
GCCGTCGCTTCATGTGACTCCACGGAGTACCGGGCGCCGTCCAGGCACCTCGATTAGTTCTCGAGCTTTT
GGAGTACGTCGTCTTTAGGTTGGGGGGAGGGGTTTTATGCGATGGAGTTTCCCCACACTGAGTGGGTGGA
GACTGAAGTTAGGCCAGCTTGGCACTTGATGTAATTCTCCTTGGAATTTGCCCTTTTTGAGTTTGGATCT
TGGTTCATTCTCAAGCCTCAGACAGTGGTTCAAAGTTTTTTTCTTCCATTTCAGGTGTCGTGAGAAGGGC
GAATTCGACCCAAGTTTGTACAAAAAAGCAGGCTGGATCCAGGTGCCACCATGGTGAGCGAGCTGATTAA
GGAGAACATGCACATGAAGCTGTACATGGAGGGCACCGTGAACAACCACCACTTCAAGTGCACATCCGAG
GGCGAAGGCAAGCCCTACGAGGGCACCCAGACCATGAGAATCAAGGCGGTCGAGGGCGGCCCTCTCCCCT
TCGCCTTCGACATCCTGGCTACCAGCTTCATGTACGGCAGCAAAACCTTCATCAACCACACCCAGGGCAT
CCCCGACTTCTTTAAGCAGTCCTTCCCCGAGGGCTTCACATGGGAGAGAGTCACCACATACGAAGATGGG
GGCGTGCTGACCGCTACCCAGGACACCAGCCTCCAGGACGGCTGCCTCATCTACAACGTCAAGATCAGAG
GGGTGAACTTCCCATCCAACGGCCCTGTGATGCAGAAGAAAACACTCGGCTGGGAGGCCTCCACCGAGAC
ACTGTACCCCGCTGACGGCGGCCTGGAAGGCAGAGCCGACATGGCCCTGAAGCTCGTGGGCGGGGGCCAC
CTGATCTGCAACCTTAAGACCACATACAGATCCAAGAAACCCGCTAAGAACCTCAAGATGCCCGGCGTCT
ACTATGTGGACAGGAGACTGGAAAGAATCAAGGAGGCCGACAAAGAGACATACGTCGAGCAGCACGAGGT
GGCTGTGGCCAGATACTGCGACCTCCCTAGCAAACTGGGGCACAAACTTAATTGAGAATTCTACCACCCA
GCTTTCTTGTACAAAGTGGTACGTCTCAAGACCAGAGGTCTCTGCTTAATTCATAGGATCCCTGGGACCA
TACCTAGGGATCCCTGGGACCATACCTAGGGATCCCTGGGACCATACCTAGGGATCCCTGGGACCATACC
TAGCAACCAGAAGAGACCTGTGCTTCACTCCTCAGGTGCAGGCTGCCTATCAGAAGGTGGTGGCTGGTGT
GGCCAATGCCCTGGCTCACAAATACCACTGAGATCTTTTTCCCTCTGCCAAAAATTATGGGGACATCATG
AAGCCCCTTGAGCATCTGACTTCTGGCTAATAAAGGAAATTTATTTTCATTGCAATAGTGTGTTGGAATT
TTTTGTGTCTCTCACTCGGAAGGACATATGGGAGGGCAAATCATTTAAAACATCAGAATGAGTATTTGGT
TTAGAGTTTGGCAACATATGCCCATATGCTGGCTGCCATGAACAAAGGTTGGCTATAAAGAGGTCATCAG
TATATGAAACAGCCCCCTGCTGTCCATTCCTTATTCCATAGAAAAGCCTTGACTTGAGGTTAGATTTTTT
TTATATTTTGTTTTGTGTTATTTTTTTCTTTAACATCCCTAAAATTTTCCTTACATGTTTTACTAGCCAG
ATTTTTCCTCCTCTCCTGACTACTCCCAGTCATAGCTGTCCCTCTTCTCTTATGGAGATCCCGAGCGGTG
CGTTTTTATGCTTGTAGTATTGTATAATGTTTTTAAGATCCAAGCTTCTGACCTCTTCTCTTCCTCCCAC
AGGGCCTCGAGACAATTGCATCGATGGTACCAGTGAAAGTCTGCAATGAATTCGAGTTGGCGCGCCTGTC
ATTCTAAATCTCTCTTTCAGCCTAAAGCTTTTTCCCCGTATCCCCCCAGGTGTCTGCAGGCTCAAAGAGC
AGCGAGAAGCGTTCAGAGGAAAGCGATCCCGTGCCACCTTCCCCGTGCCCGGGCTGTCCCCGCACGCTGC
CGGCTCGGGGATGCGGGGGGAGCGCCGGACCGGAGCGGAGCCCCGGGCGGCTCGCTGCTGCCCCCTAGCG
GGGGAGGGACGTAATTACATCCCTGGGGGCTTTGGGAGGGGGCTGTCCCCGTGAGCTCCCAGGCGCGCCT
GTCATTCTAAATCTCTCTTTCAGCCTAAAGCTTTTTCCCCGTATCCCCCCAGGTGTCTGCAGGCTCAAAG
AGCAGCGAGAAGCGTTCAGAGGAAAGCGATCCCGTGCCACCTTCCCCGTGCCCGGGCTGTCCCCGCACGC
TGCCGGCTCGGGGATGCGGGGGGAGCGCCGGACCGGAGCGGAGCCCCGGGCGGCTCGCTGCTGCCCCCTA
GCGGGGGAGGGACGTAATTACATCCCTGGGGGCTTTGGGGGGGGGCTGTCCCCGTGAGCTCCCAGGCGCG
CCAACTCGGTACCGTATCGATGTCGACGTTAACGCTAGTGATATCAACTTTGTATAGAAAAGTTGGCTCC
GAATTCGCCCTTGACAGCAGAGATCCAGTTTGGTTAATTAATTGGCTCCGGTGCCCGTCAGTGGGCAGAG
CGCACATCGCCCACAGTCCCCGAGAAGTTGTGGGGAGGGGTCGGCAATTGAACCGGTGCCTAGAGAAGGT
GGCGCGGGGTAAACTGGGAAAGTGATGTCGTGTACTGGCTCCGCCTTTTTCCCGAGGGTGGGGGAGAACC
GTATATAAGTGCAGTAGTCGCCGTGAACGTTCTTTTTCGCAACGGGTTTGCCGCCAGAACACAGGTAAGT
GCCGTGTGTGGTTCCCGCGGGCCTGGCCTCTTTACGGGTTATGGCCCTTGCGTGCCTTGAATTACTTCCA
CCTGGCTGCAGTACGTGATTCTTGATCCCGAGCTTCGGGTTGGAAGTGGGTGGGAGAGTTCGAGGCCTTG
CGCTTAAGGAGCCCCTTCGCCTCGTGCTTGAGTTGAGGCCTGGCCTGGGCGCTGGGGCCGCCGCGTGCGA
ATCTGGTGGCACCTTCGCGCCTGTCTCGCTGCTTTCGATAAGTCTCTAGCCATTTAAAATTTTTGATGAC
CTGCTGCGACGCTTTTTTTCTGGCAAGATAGTCTTGTAAATGCGGGCCAAGATCTGCACACTGGTATTTC
GGTTTTTGGGGCCGCGGGCGGCGACGGGGCCCGTGCGTCCCAGCGCACATGTTCGGCGAGGCGGGGCCTG
CGAGCGCGGCCACCGAGAATCGGACGGGGGTAGTCTCAAGCTGGCCGGCCTGCTCTGGTGCCTGGCCTCG
CGCCGCCGTGTATCGCCCCGCCCTGGGCGGCAAGGCTGGCCCGGTCGGCACCAGTTGCGTGAGCGGAAAG
ATGGCCGCTTCCCGGCCCTGCTGCAGGGAGCTCAAAATGGAGGACGCGGCGCTCGGGAGAGCGGGCGGGT
GAGTCACCCACACAAAGGAAAAGGGCCTTTCCGTCCTCAGCCGTCGCTTCATGTGACTCCACGGAGTACC
GGGCGCCGTCCAGGCACCTCGATTAGTTCTCGAGCTTTTGGAGTACGTCGTCTTTAGGTTGGGGGGAGGG
GTTTTATGCGATGGAGTTTCCCCACACTGAGTGGGTGGAGACTGAAGTTAGGCCAGCTTGGCACTTGATG
TAATTCTCCTTGGAATTTGCCCTTTTTGAGTTTGGATCTTGGTTCATTCTCAAGCCTCAGACAGTGGTTC
AAAGTTTTTTTCTTCCATTTCAGGTGTCGTGAGAAGGGCGAATTCGACCCAAGTTTGTACAAAAAAGCAG
GCTCGCCACCATGGTGAGCAAGGGCGAGGAGCTGTTCACCGGGGTGGTGCCCATCCTGGTCGAGCTGGAC
GGCGACGTAAACGGCCACAAGTTCAGCGTGAGGGGCGAGGGCGAGGGCGATGCCACCAACGGCAAGCTGA
CCCTGAAGTTCATCTGCACCACCGGCAAGCTGCCCGTGCCCTGGCCCACCCTCGTGACCACCCTGAGCCA
CGGCGTGCAGTGCTTCGCCCGCTACCCCGACCACATGAAGCAGCACGACTTCTTCAAGTCCGCCATGCCC
GAAGGCTACGTCCAGGAGCGCACCATCTTCTTCAAGGACGACGGCACCTACAAGACCCGCGCCGAGGTGA
AGTTCGAGGGCGACACCCTAGTGAACCGCATCGAGCTGAAGGGCGTCGACTTCAAGGAGGACGGCAACAT
CCTGGGGCACAAGCTGGAGTACAACTTCAACAGCCACAACATCTATATCATGGCCGTCAAGCAGAAGAAC
GGCATCAAGGTGAACTTCAAGATCCGCCACAACGTGGAGGACGGCAGCGTGCAGCTCGCCGACCACTACC
AGCAGAACACCCCCATCGGCGACGGCCCCGTGCTGCTGCCCGACAGCCACTACCTGAGCACCCAGTCCGT
GCTGAGCAAAGACCCCAACGAGAAGCGCGATCACATGGTCCTGCTGGAGTTCCGCACCGCCGCCGGGATC
ACTCTCGGCATGGACGAGCTGTACAAGTAATACCACCCAGCTTTCTTGTACAAAGTGGTACGCGTGAATT
CACTCCTCAGGTGCAGGCTGCCTATCAGAAGGTGGTGGCTGGTGTGGCCAATGCCCTGGCTCACAAATAC
CACTGAGATCTTTTTCCCTCTGCCAAAAATTATGGGGACATCATGAAGCCCCTTGAGCATCTGACTTCTG
GCTAATAAAGGAAATTTATTTTCATTGCAATAGTGTGTTGGAATTTTTTGTGTCTCTCACTCGGAAGGAC
ATATGGGAGGGCAAATCATTTAAAACATCAGAATGAGTATTTGGTTTAGAGTTTGGCAACATATGCCCAT
ATGCTGGCTGCCATGAACAAAGGTTGGCTATAAAGAGGTCATCAGTATATGAAACAGCCCCCTGCTGTCC
ATTCCTTATTCCATAGAAAAGCCTTGACTTGAGGTTAGATTTTTTTTATATTTTGTTTTGTGTTATTTTT
TTCTTTAACATCCCTAAAATTTTCCTTACATGTTTTACTAGCCAGATTTTTCCTCCTCTCCTGACTACTC
CCAGTCATAGCTGTCCCTCTTCTCTTATGGAGATCCCTCGACCTGCAGCCCAAGCTTGGCGTAATCATGG
TCATAGCTGTTTCCTGTGTGAAATTGTTATCCGCTCACAATTCCACACAACATACGAGCCGGAAGCATAA
AGTGTAAAGCCTGGGGTGCCTAATGAGTGAGCTAACTCACATTAATTGCGTTGCGCTCACTGCCCGCTTT
CCAGTCGGGAAACCTGTCGTGCCAGCGGATCGACAGTACTAAGCTTGGTCTAATACCCAATCTCTCGTCT
TATCCAGATGTTTTATACGCCTCTGGCCCGTGTCTCAAAATCTCTGATGTTACATTGCACAAGATAAAAT
AATATCATCATGAACAATAAAACTGTCTGCTTACATAAACAGTAATACAAGGGGTGTTATGAGCCATATT
CAACGGGAAACGTCGAGGCCGCGATTAAATTCCAACATGGATGCTGATTTATATGGGTATAAATGGGCTC
GCGATAATGTCGGGCAATCAGGTGCGACAATCTATCGCTTGTATGGGAAGCCCGATGCGCCAGAGTTGTT
TCTGAAACATGGCAAAGGTAGCGTTGCCAATGATGTTACAGATGAGATGGTCAGACTAAACTGGCTGACG
GAATTTATGCCTCTTCCGACCATCAAGCATTTTATCCGTACTCCTGATGATGCATGGTTACTCACCACTG
CGATCCCCGGAAAAACAGCATTCCAGGTATTAGAAGAATATCCTGATTCAGGTGAAAATATTGTTGATGC
GCTGGCAGTGTTCCTGCGCCGGTTGCATTCGATTCCTGTTTGTAATTGTCCTTTTAACAGCGATCGCGTA
TTTCGTCTCGCTCAGGCGCAATCACGAATGAATAACGGTTTGGTTGATGCGAGTGATTTTGATGACGAGC
GTAATGGCTGGCCTGTTGAACAAGTCTGGAAAGAAATGCATAAACTTTTGCCATTCTCACCGGATTCAGT
CGTCACTCATGGTGATTTCTCACTTGATAACCTTATTTTTGACGAGGGGAAATTAATAGGTTGTATTGAT
GTTGGACGAGTCGGAATCGCAGACCGATACCAGGATCTTGCCATCCTATGGAACTGCCTCGGTGAGTTTT
CTCCTTCATTACAGAAACGGCTTTTTCAAAAATATGGTATTGATAATCCTGATATGAATAAATTGCAGTT
TCATTTGATGCTCGATGAGTTTTTCTAATCAGAATTGGTTAATTGGTTGTAACACTGGCAGAGCATTACG
CTGACTTGACGGGACGGCGCAAGCTCATGACCAAAATCCCTTAACGTGAGTTACGCGTCGTTCCACTGAG
CGTCAGAGGTATCACTAGTATTACAGAGGTAAGTTATAACAGTCGCCTAACCC
Features (pLannotate 1.2.2; 28 found; start..end, strand, type, name):
     87..675     -  rep_origin     ori: high-copy-number ColE1/pMB1/pBR322/pUC origin of replication
    846..1706    -  CDS            AmpR: β-lactamase; bla; confers resistance to ampicillin, carbenicillin, and related antibiotics
   1707..1778    -  promoter       AmpR promoter: bla
   1857..2456    +  CDS            PuroR: puromycin N-acetyltransferase; pac from Streptomyces alboniger; confers resistance to puromycin
   2461..2541    +  CDS            HBB (fragment): HBB_PONPY - Experimental evidence at transcript level: Swiss-Prot protein existence level 2. Involved in oxygen transport from the lung to the various peripheral tissues. From Pongo pygmaeus (Bornean orangutan).
   2612..2667    +  polyA_signal   β-globin poly(A) signal: rabbit β-globin polyadenylation signal (Gil and Proudfoot, 1987)
   3646..3666    +  protein_bind   attB4: mutant version of attB; core recombination site for the Gateway® BP reaction BP Clonase™
   3734..3945    +  promoter       EF-1α core promoter: core promoter for human elongation factor EF-1α
   3946..4884    +  intron         EF-1α intron A: intron upstream of the start codon of human EF-1α
   4911..4931    +  protein_bind   attB1: mutant version of attB; core recombination site for the Gateway® BP reaction BP Clonase™
   4951..5646    +  CDS            mKate2: mKate2 is a basic (constitutively fluorescent) red fluorescent protein published in 2009, derived from Entacmaea quadricolor. It is reported to be a rapidly-maturing monomer with moderate acid sensitivity.
   5666..5690    -  protein_bind   attB2: mutant version of attB; recombination site for the Gateway® BP reaction BP Clonase™
   5834..5908    +  CDS            HBB (fragment): HBB_PONPY - Experimental evidence at transcript level: Swiss-Prot protein existence level 2. Involved in oxygen transport from the lung to the various peripheral tissues. From Pongo pygmaeus (Bornean orangutan).
   5979..6034    +  polyA_signal   β-globin poly(A) signal: rabbit β-globin polyadenylation signal (Gil and Proudfoot, 1987)
   6418..6443    +  misc_feature   SA: splice acceptor site
   7115..7135    +  protein_bind   attB4: mutant version of attB; core recombination site for the Gateway® BP reaction BP Clonase™
   7203..7414    +  promoter       EF-1α core promoter: core promoter for human elongation factor EF-1α
   7415..8353    +  intron         EF-1α intron A: intron upstream of the start codon of human EF-1α
   8380..8400    +  protein_bind   attB1: mutant version of attB; core recombination site for the Gateway® BP reaction BP Clonase™
   8411..9127    +  CDS            EBFP2: EBFP2 is a basic (constitutively fluorescent) blue fluorescent protein published in 2007, derived from Aequorea victoria. It is reported to be a rapidly-maturing monomer with moderate acid sensitivity.
   9135..9159    -  protein_bind   attB2: mutant version of attB; recombination site for the Gateway® BP reaction BP Clonase™
   9163..9243    +  CDS            HBB (fragment): HBB_PONPY - Experimental evidence at transcript level: Swiss-Prot protein existence level 2. Involved in oxygen transport from the lung to the various peripheral tissues. From Pongo pygmaeus (Bornean orangutan).
   9314..9369    +  polyA_signal   β-globin poly(A) signal: rabbit β-globin polyadenylation signal (Gil and Proudfoot, 1987)
   9752..9774    -  protein_bind   lac operator (fragment): The lac repressor binds to the lac operator to inhibit transcription in E. coli. This inhibition can be relieved by adding lactose or isopropyl-β-D-thiogalactopyranoside (IPTG). lac repressor encoded by lacI
   9778..9808    -  promoter       lac promoter: promoter for the E. coli lac operon
   9823..9844    -  protein_bind   CAP binding site: CAP binding activates transcription in the presence of cAMP. E. coli catabolite activator protein
   9857..9896    -  CDS            lacI (fragment): lac repressor; lacI; The lac repressor binds to the lac operator to inhibit transcription in E. coli. This inhibition can be relieved by adding lactose or isopropyl-β-D-thiogalactopyranoside (IPTG).
  10069..10878   +  CDS            KanR: aminoglycoside phosphotransferase; aph(3')-Ia; confers resistance to kanamycin in bacteria or G418 (Geneticin®) in eukaryotes
