>Addgene plasmid #103445 | LSB-hsa-miR-331-5p | addgene full sequence | sequence record 346309 | Addgene NGS Result
AATTGAGGGGATAACGCAGGAAAGAACATGTGAGCAAAAGGCCAGCAAAAGGCCAGGAACCGTAAAAAGG
CCGCGTTGCTGGCGTTTTTCCATAGGCTCCGCCCCCCTGACGAGCATCACAAAAATCGACGCTCAAGTCA
GAGGTGGCGAAACCCGACAGGACTATAAAGATACCAGGCGTTTCCCCCTGGAAGCTCCCTCGTGCGCTCT
CCTGTTCCGACCCTGCCGCTTACCGGATACCTGTCCGCCTTTCTCCCTTCGGGAAGCGTGGCGCTTTCTC
ATAGCTCACGCTGTAGGTATCTCAGTTCGGTGTAGGTCGTTCGCTCCAAGCTGGGCTGTGTGCACGAACC
CCCCGTTCAGCCCGACCGCTGCGCCTTATCCGGTAACTATCGTCTTGAGTCCAACCCGGTAAGACACGAC
TTATCGCCACTGGCAGCAGCCACTGGTAACAGGATTAGCAGAGCGAGGTATGTAGGCGGTGCTACAGAGT
TCTTGAAGTGGTGGCCTAACTACGGCTACACTAGAAGAACAGTATTTGGTATCTGCGCTCTGCTGAAGCC
AGTTACCTTCGGAAAAAGAGTTGGTAGCTCTTGATCCGGCAAACAAACCACCGCTGGTAGCGGTGGTTTT
TTTGTTTGCAAGCAGCAGATTACGCGCAGAAAAAAAGGATCTCAAGAAGATCCTTTGATCTTTTCTACGG
GGTCTGACGCTCAGTGGAACGAAAACTCACGTTAAGGGATTTTGGTCATGAGATTATCAAAAAGGATCTT
CACCTAGATCCTTTTAAATTAAAAATGAAGTTTTAAATCAATCTAAAGTATATATGAGTAAACTTGGTCT
GACAGTTACCAATGCTTAATCAGTGAGGCACCTATCTCAGCGATCTGTCTATTTCGTTCATCCATAGTTG
CCTGACTCCCCGTCGTGTAGATAACTACGATACGGGAGGGCTTACCATCTGGCCCCAGTGCTGCAATGAT
ACCGCGAGAACCACGCTCACCGGCTCCAGATTTATCAGCAATAAACCAGCCAGCCGGAAGGGCCGAGCGC
AGAAGTGGTCCTGCAACTTTATCCGCCTCCATCCAGTCTATTAATTGTTGCCGGGAAGCTAGAGTAAGTA
GTTCGCCAGTTAATAGTTTGCGCAACGTTGTTGCCATTGCTACAGGCATCGTGGTGTCACGCTCGTCGTT
TGGTATGGCTTCATTCAGCTCCGGTTCCCAACGATCAAGGCGAGTTACATGATCCCCCATGTTGTGCAAA
AAAGCGGTTAGCTCCTTCGGTCCTCCGATCGTTGTCAGAAGTAAGTTGGCCGCAGTGTTATCACTCATGG
TTATGGCAGCACTGCATAATTCTCTTACTGTCATGCCATCCGTAAGATGCTTTTCTGTGACTGGTGAGTA
CTCAACCAAGTCATTCTGAGAATAGTGTATGCGGCGACCGAGTTGCTCTTGCCCGGCGTCAATACGGGAT
AATACCGCGCCACATAGCAGAACTTTAAAAGTGCTCATCATTGGAAAACGTTCTTCGGGGCGAAAACTCT
CAAGGATCTTACCGCTGTTGAGATCCAGTTCGATGTAACCCACTCGTGCACCCAACTGATCTTCAGCATC
TTTTACTTTCACCAGCGTTTCTGGGTGAGCAAAAACAGGAAGGCAAAATGCCGCAAAAAAGGGAATAAGG
GCGACACGGAAATGTTGAATACTCATACTCTTCCTTTTTCAATATTATTGAAGCATTTATCAAGGTTATT
GTCTCATGAGCGGATACATATTTGAATGTACCGAATTTCTCGAGGGCTTGTCGACGACGGCGGTCTCCGT
CGTCAGGATCATGAATTCGACCGCCTGTCTCAAGGTGCCACCATGACCGAGTACAAGCCCACGGTGCGCC
TCGCCACCCGCGACGACGTCCCCCGGGCCGTACGCACCCTCGCCGCCGCGTTCGCCGACTACCCCGCCAC
GCGCCACACCGTCGACCCGGACCGCCACATCGAGCGGGTCACCGAGCTGCAAGAACTCTTCCTCACGCGC
GTCGGGCTCGACATCGGCAAGGTGTGGGTCGCGGACGACGGCGCCGCGGTGGCGGTCTGGACCACGCCGG
AGAGCGTCGAAGCGGGGGCGGTGTTCGCCGAGATCGGCCCGCGCATGGCCGAGTTGAGCGGTTCCCGGCT
GGCCGCGCAGCAACAGATGGAAGGCCTCCTGGCGCCGCACCGGCCCAAGGAGCCCGCGTGGTTCCTGGCC
ACCGTCGGCGTCTCGCCCGACCACCAGGGCAAGGGTCTGGGCAGCGCCGTCGTGCTCCCCGGAGTGGAGG
CGGCCGAGCGCGCCGGGGTGCCCGCCTTCCTGGAGACATCCGCGCCCCGCAACCTCCCCTTCTACGAGCG
GCTCGGCTTCACCGTCACCGCCGACGTCGAGGTGCCCGAAGGACCGCGCACCTGGTGCATGACCCGCAAG
CCCGGTGCCTGAGCTTTGAGACTACGCGTGAATTCACTCCTCAGGTGCAGGCTGCCTATCAGAAGGTGGT
GGCTGGTGTGGCCAATGCCCTGGCTCACAAATACCACTGAGATCTTTTTCCCTCTGCCAAAAATTATGGG
GACATCATGAAGCCCCTTGAGCATCTGACTTCTGGCTAATAAAGGAAATTTATTTTCATTGCAATAGTGT
GTTGGAATTTTTTGTGTCTCTCACTCGGAAGGACATATGGGAGGGCAAATCATTTAAAACATCAGAATGA
GTATTTGGTTTAGAGTTTGGCAACATATGCCCATATGCTGGCTGCCATGAACAAAGGTTGGCTATAAAGA
GGTCATCAGTATATGAAACAGCCCCCTGCTGTCCATTCCTTATTCCATAGAAAAGCCTTGACTTGAGGTT
AGATTTTTTTTATATTTTGTTTTGTGTTATTTTTTTCTTTAACATCCCTAAAATTTTCCTTACATGTTTT
ACTAGCCAGATTTTTCCTCCTCTCCTGACTACTCCCAGTCATAGCTGTCCCTCTTCTCTTATGGAGATCC
CTCGACCTGCAGCCCAAGCTTGAATTCTCTAGAATTACCCTGTTATCCCTATGCTTGGTTTACCGAGCTC
TTATTGGTTTTCAAACTTCATTGACTGTGCCCAACGCGCCTGGGAGCTCACGGGGACAGCCCCCCCCCAA
AGCCCCCAGGGATGTAATTACGTCCCTCCCCCGCTAGGGGGCAGCAGCGAGCCGCCCGGGGCTCCGCTCC
GGTCCGGCGCTCCCCCCGCATCCCCGAGCCGGCAGCGTGCGGGGACAGCCCGGGCACGGGGAAGGTGGCA
CGGGATCGCTTTCCTCTGAACGCTTCTCGCTGCTCTTTGAGCCTGCAGACACCTGGGGGGATACGGGGAA
AAAGCTAGGCTGAAAGACCGGTTCTTAGAATGACACGCGCCTGGGAGCTCACGGGGACAGCCCCCCCCCA
AAGCCCCCAGGGATGTAATTACGTCCCTCCCCCGCTAGGGGGCAGCAGCGAGCCGCCCGGGGCTCCGCTC
CGGTCCGGCGCTCCCCCCGCATCCCCGAGCCGGCAGCGTGCGGGGACAGCCCGGGCACGGGGAAGGTGGC
ACGGGATCGCTTTCCTCTGAACGCTTCTCGCTGCTCTTTGAGCCTGCAGACACCTGGGGGGATACGGGGA
AAAAGCTAACTTCTGAGACGACAACTTTGTATAGAAAAGTTGGCTCCGAATTCGCCCTTGACAGCAGAGA
TCCAGTTTGGTTAATTAATTGGCTCCGGTGCCCGTCAGTGGGCAGAGCGCACATCGCCCACAGTCCCCGA
GAAGTTGTGGGGAGGGGTCGGCAATTGAACCGGTGCCTAGAGAAGGTGGCGCGGGGTAAACTGGGAAAGT
GATGTCGTGTACTGGCTCCGCCTTTTTCCCGAGGGTGGGGGAGAACCGTATATAAGTGCAGTAGTCGCCG
TGAACGTTCTTTTTCGCAACGGGTTTGCCGCCAGAACACAGGTAAGTGCCGTGTGTGGTTCCCGCGGGCC
TGGCCTCTTTACGGGTTATGGCCCTTGCGTGCCTTGAATTACTTCCACCTGGCTGCAGTACGTGATTCTT
GATCCCGAGCTTCGGGTTGGAAGTGGGTGGGAGAGTTCGAGGCCTTGCGCTTAAGGAGCCCCTTCGCCTC
GTGCTTGAGTTGAGGCCTGGCCTGGGCGCTGGGGCCGCCGCGTGCGAATCTGGTGGCACCTTCGCGCCTG
TCTCGCTGCTTTCGATAAGTCTCTAGCCATTTAAAATTTTTGATGACCTGCTGCGACGCTTTTTTTCTGG
CAAGATAGTCTTGTAAATGCGGGCCAAGATCTGCACACTGGTATTTCGGTTTTTGGGGCCGCGGGCGGCG
ACGGGGCCCGTGCGTCCCAGCGCACATGTTCGGCGAGGCGGGGCCTGCGAGCGCGGCCACCGAGAATCGG
ACGGGGGTAGTCTCAAGCTGGCCGGCCTGCTCTGGTGCCTGGCCTCGCGCCGCCGTGTATCGCCCCGCCC
TGGGCGGCAAGGCTGGCCCGGTCGGCACCAGTTGCGTGAGCGGAAAGATGGCCGCTTCCCGGCCCTGCTG
CAGGGAGCTCAAAATGGAGGACGCGGCGCTCGGGAGAGCGGGCGGGTGAGTCACCCACACAAAGGAAAAG
GGCCTTTCCGTCCTCAGCCGTCGCTTCATGTGACTCCACGGAGTACCGGGCGCCGTCCAGGCACCTCGAT
TAGTTCTCGAGCTTTTGGAGTACGTCGTCTTTAGGTTGGGGGGAGGGGTTTTATGCGATGGAGTTTCCCC
ACACTGAGTGGGTGGAGACTGAAGTTAGGCCAGCTTGGCACTTGATGTAATTCTCCTTGGAATTTGCCCT
TTTTGAGTTTGGATCTTGGTTCATTCTCAAGCCTCAGACAGTGGTTCAAAGTTTTTTTCTTCCATTTCAG
GTGTCGTGAGAAGGGCGAATTCGACCCAAGTTTGTACAAAAAAGCAGGCTGGATCCAGGTGCCACCATGG
TGAGCGAGCTGATTAAGGAGAACATGCACATGAAGCTGTACATGGAGGGCACCGTGAACAACCACCACTT
CAAGTGCACATCCGAGGGCGAAGGCAAGCCCTACGAGGGCACCCAGACCATGAGAATCAAGGCGGTCGAG
GGCGGCCCTCTCCCCTTCGCCTTCGACATCCTGGCTACCAGCTTCATGTACGGCAGCAAAACCTTCATCA
ACCACACCCAGGGCATCCCCGACTTCTTTAAGCAGTCCTTCCCCGAGGGCTTCACATGGGAGAGAGTCAC
CACATACGAAGATGGGGGCGTGCTGACCGCTACCCAGGACACCAGCCTCCAGGACGGCTGCCTCATCTAC
AACGTCAAGATCAGAGGGGTGAACTTCCCATCCAACGGCCCTGTGATGCAGAAGAAAACACTCGGCTGGG
AGGCCTCCACCGAGACACTGTACCCCGCTGACGGCGGCCTGGAAGGCAGAGCCGACATGGCCCTGAAGCT
CGTGGGCGGGGGCCACCTGATCTGCAACCTTAAGACCACATACAGATCCAAGAAACCCGCTAAGAACCTC
AAGATGCCCGGCGTCTACTATGTGGACAGGAGACTGGAAAGAATCAAGGAGGCCGACAAAGAGACATACG
TCGAGCAGCACGAGGTGGCTGTGGCCAGATACTGCGACCTCCCTAGCAAACTGGGGCACAAACTTAATTG
AGAATTCTACCACCCAGCTTTCTTGTACAAAGTGGTACGTCTCAAGACCAGAGGTCTCTGCTTAATTCAT
AGGATCCCTGGGACCATACCTAGGGATCCCTGGGACCATACCTAGGGATCCCTGGGACCATACCTAGGGA
TCCCTGGGACCATACCTAGCAACCAGAAGAGACCTGTGCTTCACTCCTCAGGTGCAGGCTGCCTATCAGA
AGGTGGTGGCTGGTGTGGCCAATGCCCTGGCTCACAAATACCACTGAGATCTTTTTCCCTCTGCCAAAAA
TTATGGGGACATCATGAAGCCCCTTGAGCATCTGACTTCTGGCTAATAAAGGAAATTTATTTTCATTGCA
ATAGTGTGTTGGAATTTTTTGTGTCTCTCACTCGGAAGGACATATGGGAGGGCAAATCATTTAAAACATC
AGAATGAGTATTTGGTTTAGAGTTTGGCAACATATGCCCATATGCTGGCTGCCATGAACAAAGGTTGGCT
ATAAAGAGGTCATCAGTATATGAAACAGCCCCCTGCTGTCCATTCCTTATTCCATAGAAAAGCCTTGACT
TGAGGTTAGATTTTTTTTATATTTTGTTTTGTGTTATTTTTTTCTTTAACATCCCTAAAATTTTCCTTAC
ATGTTTTACTAGCCAGATTTTTCCTCCTCTCCTGACTACTCCCAGTCATAGCTGTCCCTCTTCTCTTATG
GAGATCCCGAGCGGTGCGTTTTTATGCTTGTAGTATTGTATAATGTTTTTAAGATCCAAGCTTCTGACCT
CTTCTCTTCCTCCCACAGGGCCTCGAGACAATTGCATCGATGGTACCAGTGAAAGTCTGCAATGAATTCG
AGTTGGCGCGCCTGTCATTCTAAATCTCTCTTTCAGCCTAAAGCTTTTTCCCCGTATCCCCCCAGGTGTC
TGCAGGCTCAAAGAGCAGCGAGAAGCGTTCAGAGGAAAGCGATCCCGTGCCACCTTCCCCGTGCCCGGGC
TGTCCCCGCACGCTGCCGGCTCGGGGATGCGGGGGGAGCGCCGGACCGGAGCGGAGCCCCGGGCGGCTCG
CTGCTGCCCCCTAGCGGGGGAGGGACGTAATTACATCCCTGGGGGCTTTGGGAGGGGGCTGTCCCCGTGA
GCTCCCAGGCGCGCCTGTCATTCTAAATCTCTCTTTCAGCCTAAAGCTTTTTCCCCGTATCCCCCCAGGT
GTCTGCAGGCTCAAAGAGCAGCGAGAAGCGTTCAGAGGAAAGCGATCCCGTGCCACCTTCCCCGTGCCCG
GGCTGTCCCCGCACGCTGCCGGCTCGGGGATGCGGGGGGAGCGCCGGACCGGAGCGGAGCCCCGGGCGGC
TCGCTGCTGCCCCCTAGCGGGGGAGGGACGTAATTACATCCCTGGGGGCTTTGGGGGGGGGCTGTCCCCG
TGAGCTCCCAGGCGCGCCAACTCGGTACCGTATCGATGTCGACGTTAACGCTAGTGATATCAACTTTGTA
TAGAAAAGTTGGCTCCGAATTCGCCCTTGACAGCAGAGATCCAGTTTGGTTAATTAATTGGCTCCGGTGC
CCGTCAGTGGGCAGAGCGCACATCGCCCACAGTCCCCGAGAAGTTGTGGGGAGGGGTCGGCAATTGAACC
GGTGCCTAGAGAAGGTGGCGCGGGGTAAACTGGGAAAGTGATGTCGTGTACTGGCTCCGCCTTTTTCCCG
AGGGTGGGGGAGAACCGTATATAAGTGCAGTAGTCGCCGTGAACGTTCTTTTTCGCAACGGGTTTGCCGC
CAGAACACAGGTAAGTGCCGTGTGTGGTTCCCGCGGGCCTGGCCTCTTTACGGGTTATGGCCCTTGCGTG
CCTTGAATTACTTCCACCTGGCTGCAGTACGTGATTCTTGATCCCGAGCTTCGGGTTGGAAGTGGGTGGG
AGAGTTCGAGGCCTTGCGCTTAAGGAGCCCCTTCGCCTCGTGCTTGAGTTGAGGCCTGGCCTGGGCGCTG
GGGCCGCCGCGTGCGAATCTGGTGGCACCTTCGCGCCTGTCTCGCTGCTTTCGATAAGTCTCTAGCCATT
TAAAATTTTTGATGACCTGCTGCGACGCTTTTTTTCTGGCAAGATAGTCTTGTAAATGCGGGCCAAGATC
TGCACACTGGTATTTCGGTTTTTGGGGCCGCGGGCGGCGACGGGGCCCGTGCGTCCCAGCGCACATGTTC
GGCGAGGCGGGGCCTGCGAGCGCGGCCACCGAGAATCGGACGGGGGTAGTCTCAAGCTGGCCGGCCTGCT
CTGGTGCCTGGCCTCGCGCCGCCGTGTATCGCCCCGCCCTGGGCGGCAAGGCTGGCCCGGTCGGCACCAG
TTGCGTGAGCGGAAAGATGGCCGCTTCCCGGCCCTGCTGCAGGGAGCTCAAAATGGAGGACGCGGCGCTC
GGGAGAGCGGGCGGGTGAGTCACCCACACAAAGGAAAAGGGCCTTTCCGTCCTCAGCCGTCGCTTCATGT
GACTCCACGGAGTACCGGGCGCCGTCCAGGCACCTCGATTAGTTCTCGAGCTTTTGGAGTACGTCGTCTT
TAGGTTGGGGGGAGGGGTTTTATGCGATGGAGTTTCCCCACACTGAGTGGGTGGAGACTGAAGTTAGGCC
AGCTTGGCACTTGATGTAATTCTCCTTGGAATTTGCCCTTTTTGAGTTTGGATCTTGGTTCATTCTCAAG
CCTCAGACAGTGGTTCAAAGTTTTTTTCTTCCATTTCAGGTGTCGTGAGAAGGGCGAATTCGACCCAAGT
TTGTACAAAAAAGCAGGCTGACCGCCACCATGGTGAGCAAGGGCGAGGAGCTGTTCACCGGGGTGGTGCC
CATCCTGGTCGAGCTGGACGGCGACGTAAACGGCCACAAGTTCAGCGTGAGGGGCGAGGGCGAGGGCGAT
GCCACCAACGGCAAGCTGACCCTGAAGTTCATCTGCACCACCGGCAAGCTGCCCGTGCCCTGGCCCACCC
TCGTGACCACCCTGAGCCACGGCGTGCAGTGCTTCGCCCGCTACCCCGACCACATGAAGCAGCACGACTT
CTTCAAGTCCGCCATGCCCGAAGGCTACGTCCAGGAGCGCACCATCTTCTTCAAGGACGACGGCACCTAC
AAGACCCGCGCCGAGGTGAAGTTCGAGGGCGACACCCTAGTGAACCGCATCGAGCTGAAGGGCGTCGACT
TCAAGGAGGACGGCAACATCCTGGGGCACAAGCTGGAGTACAACTTCAACAGCCACAACATCTATATCAT
GGCCGTCAAGCAGAAGAACGGCATCAAGGTGAACTTCAAGATCCGCCACAACGTGGAGGACGGCAGCGTG
CAGCTCGCCGACCACTACCAGCAGAACACCCCCATCGGCGACGGCCCCGTGCTGCTGCCCGACAGCCACT
ACCTGAGCACCCAGTCCGTGCTGAGCAAAGACCCCAACGAGAAGCGCGATCACATGGTCCTGCTGGAGTT
CCGCACCGCCGCCGGGATCACTCTCGGCATGGACGAGCTGTACAAGTAATACCCAGCTTTCTTGTACAAA
GTGGTACGCGTGAATTCACTCCTCAGGTGCAGGCTGCCTATCAGAAGGTGGTGGCTGGTGTGGCCAATGC
CCTGGCTCACAAATACCACTGAGATCTTTTTCCCTCTGCCAAAAATTATGGGGACATCATGAAGCCCCTT
GAGCATCTGACTTCTGGCTAATAAAGGAAATTTATTTTCATTGCAATAGTGTGTTGGAATTTTTTGTGTC
TCTCACTCGGAAGGACATATGGGAGGGCAAATCATTTAAAACATCAGAATGAGTATTTGGTTTAGAGTTT
GGCAACATATGCCCATATGCTGGCTGCCATGAACAAAGGTTGGCTATAAAGAGGTCATCAGTATATGAAA
CAGCCCCCTGCTGTCCATTCCTTATTCCATAGAAAAGCCTTGACTTGAGGTTAGATTTTTTTTATATTTT
GTTTTGTGTTATTTTTTTCTTTAACATCCCTAAAATTTTCCTTACATGTTTTACTAGCCAGATTTTTCCT
CCTCTCCTGACTACTCCCAGTCATAGCTGTCCCTCTTCTCTTATGGAGATCCCTCGACCTGCAGCCCAAG
CTTGGCGTAATCATGGTCATAGCTGTTTCCTGTGTGAAATTGTTATCCGCTCACAATTCCACACAACATA
CGAGCCGGAAGCATAAAGTGTAAAGCCTGGGGTGCCTAATGAGTGAGCTAACTCACATTAATTGCGTTGC
GCTCACTGCCCGCTTTCCAGTCGGGAAACCTGTCGTGCCAGCGGATCGACAGTACTAAGCTTGGTCTAAT
ACCCAATCTCTCGTCTTATCCAGATGTTTTATACGCCTCTGGCCCGTGTCTCAAAATCTCTGATGTTACA
TTGCACAAGATAAAAATATATCATCATGAACAATAAAACTGTCTGCTTACATAAACAGTAATACAAGGGG
TGTTATGAGCCATATTCAACGGGAAACGTCGAGGCCGCGATTAAATTCCAACATGGATGCTGATTTATAT
GGGTATAAATGGGCTCGCGATAATGTCGGGCAATCAGGTGCGACAATCTATCGCTTGTATGGGAAGCCCG
ATGCGCCAGAGTTGTTTCTGAAACATGGCAAAGGTAGCGTTGCCAATGATGTTACAGATGAGATGGTCAG
ACTAAACTGGCTGACGGAATTTATGCCTCTTCCGACCATCAAGCATTTTATCCGTACTCCTGATGATGCA
TGGTTACTCACCACTGCGATCCCCGGAAAAACAGCATTCCAGGTATTAGAAGAATATCCTGATTCAGGTG
AAAATATTGTTGATGCGCTGGCAGTGTTCCTGCGCCGGTTGCATTCGATTCCTGTTTGTAATTGTCCTTT
TAACAGCGATCGCGTATTTCGTCTCGCTCAGGCGCAATCACGAATGAATAACGGTTTGGTTGATGCGAGT
GATTTTGATGACGAGCGTAATGGCTGGCCTGTTGAACAAGTCTGGAAAGAAATGCATAAACTTTTGCCAT
TCTCACCGGATTCAGTCGTCACTCATGGTGATTTCTCACTTGATAACCTTATTTTTGACGAGGGGAAATT
AATAGGTTGTATTGATGTTGGACGAGTCGGAATCGCAGACCGATACCAGGATCTTGCCATCCTATGGAAC
TGCCTCGGTGAGTTTTCTCCTTCATTACAGAAACGGCTTTTTCAAAAATATGGTATTGATAATCCTGATA
TGAATAAATTGCAGTTTCATTTGATGCTCGATGAGTTTTTCTAATCAGAATTGGTTAATTGGTTGTAACA
CTGGCAGAGCATTACGCTGACTTGACGGGACGGCGCAAGCTCATGACCAAAATCCCTTAACGTGAGTTAC
GCGTCGTTCCACTGAGCGTCAGAGGTATCACTAGTATTACAGAGGTAAGTTATAACAGTCGCCTAACCC
Features (pLannotate 1.2.2; 28 found; start..end, strand, type, name):
     87..675     -  rep_origin     ori: high-copy-number ColE1/pMB1/pBR322/pUC origin of replication
    846..1706    -  CDS            AmpR: β-lactamase; bla; confers resistance to ampicillin, carbenicillin, and related antibiotics
   1707..1778    -  promoter       AmpR promoter: bla
   1863..2462    +  CDS            PuroR: puromycin N-acetyltransferase; pac from Streptomyces alboniger; confers resistance to puromycin
   2477..2557    +  CDS            HBB (fragment): HBB_PONPY - Experimental evidence at transcript level: Swiss-Prot protein existence level 2. Involved in oxygen transport from the lung to the various peripheral tissues. From Pongo pygmaeus (Bornean orangutan).
   2628..2683    +  polyA_signal   β-globin poly(A) signal: rabbit β-globin polyadenylation signal (Gil and Proudfoot, 1987)
   3662..3682    +  protein_bind   attB4: mutant version of attB; core recombination site for the Gateway® BP reaction BP Clonase™
   3750..3961    +  promoter       EF-1α core promoter: core promoter for human elongation factor EF-1α
   3962..4900    +  intron         EF-1α intron A: intron upstream of the start codon of human EF-1α
   4927..4947    +  protein_bind   attB1: mutant version of attB; core recombination site for the Gateway® BP reaction BP Clonase™
   4967..5662    +  CDS            mKate2: mKate2 is a basic (constitutively fluorescent) red fluorescent protein published in 2009, derived from Entacmaea quadricolor. It is reported to be a rapidly-maturing monomer with moderate acid sensitivity.
   5682..5706    -  protein_bind   attB2: mutant version of attB; recombination site for the Gateway® BP reaction BP Clonase™
   5850..5924    +  CDS            HBB (fragment): HBB_PONPY - Experimental evidence at transcript level: Swiss-Prot protein existence level 2. Involved in oxygen transport from the lung to the various peripheral tissues. From Pongo pygmaeus (Bornean orangutan).
   5995..6050    +  polyA_signal   β-globin poly(A) signal: rabbit β-globin polyadenylation signal (Gil and Proudfoot, 1987)
   6434..6459    +  misc_feature   SA: splice acceptor site
   7131..7151    +  protein_bind   attB4: mutant version of attB; core recombination site for the Gateway® BP reaction BP Clonase™
   7219..7430    +  promoter       EF-1α core promoter: core promoter for human elongation factor EF-1α
   7431..8369    +  intron         EF-1α intron A: intron upstream of the start codon of human EF-1α
   8396..8416    +  protein_bind   attB1: mutant version of attB; core recombination site for the Gateway® BP reaction BP Clonase™
   8430..9146    +  CDS            EBFP2: EBFP2 is a basic (constitutively fluorescent) blue fluorescent protein published in 2007, derived from Aequorea victoria. It is reported to be a rapidly-maturing monomer with moderate acid sensitivity.
   9151..9175    -  protein_bind   attB2: mutant version of attB; recombination site for the Gateway® BP reaction BP Clonase™
   9179..9259    +  CDS            HBB (fragment): HBB_PONPY - Experimental evidence at transcript level: Swiss-Prot protein existence level 2. Involved in oxygen transport from the lung to the various peripheral tissues. From Pongo pygmaeus (Bornean orangutan).
   9330..9385    +  polyA_signal   β-globin poly(A) signal: rabbit β-globin polyadenylation signal (Gil and Proudfoot, 1987)
   9768..9790    -  protein_bind   lac operator (fragment): The lac repressor binds to the lac operator to inhibit transcription in E. coli. This inhibition can be relieved by adding lactose or isopropyl-β-D-thiogalactopyranoside (IPTG). lac repressor encoded by lacI
   9794..9824    -  promoter       lac promoter: promoter for the E. coli lac operon
   9839..9860    -  protein_bind   CAP binding site: CAP binding activates transcription in the presence of cAMP. E. coli catabolite activator protein
   9873..9912    -  CDS            lacI (fragment): lac repressor; lacI; The lac repressor binds to the lac operator to inhibit transcription in E. coli. This inhibition can be relieved by adding lactose or isopropyl-β-D-thiogalactopyranoside (IPTG).
  10085..10894   +  CDS            KanR: aminoglycoside phosphotransferase; aph(3')-Ia; confers resistance to kanamycin in bacteria or G418 (Geneticin®) in eukaryotes
