[The description below was written by a language model from this plasmid's Addgene catalogue record and pLannotate feature annotations shown in this document.]
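Description:
LSB-hsa-miR-331-5p is a roughly 11 kb mammalian expression plasmid built on the Low Sensor Backbone (LSB) and designed as a two-colour fluorescent sensor of microRNA activity. It replicates in E. coli from a high-copy ColE1/pUC-type origin and carries both an ampicillin (β-lactamase) and a kanamycin (aph(3')-Ia) resistance gene, with dual selection listed in the record. A puromycin N-acetyltransferase gene followed by a rabbit β-globin poly(A) signal is also present for selection in mammalian cells, although no dedicated promoter for it is annotated in the feature tables.

The payload consists of two parallel transcription units, each driven by the human EF-1α core promoter with its intron A and terminated by a β-globin 3' region and poly(A) signal. One expresses the red fluorescent protein mKate2, the other the blue protein EBFP2. Gateway attB4, attB1 and attB2 scars flank the promoter and coding segments, reflecting modular assembly of the units. The target site for human miR-331-5p lies in the 3' UTR of the mKate2 transcript; it is not itself annotated, but there is an unannotated gap between attB2 and the β-globin sequences where it would fit. When miR-331-5p is active in a transfected cell, mKate2 output is repressed while EBFP2 acts as an untargeted internal reference, so the mKate2-to-EBFP2 ratio reports miRNA activity.

The depositor notes that the repeated poly(A) elements make the plasmid inherently unstable. They also note small discrepancies between the depositor and sequenced records, including short insertions flanking the puromycin coding region that do not affect puromycin selection.
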