Addgene plasmid #103445: LSB-hsa-miR-331-5p
Purpose: Used to sense miRNA activity using fluorescence based tools. hsa-miR-331-5p target in 3' UTR of of mKate. miRNA activity can be measured by the repression of mKate2 relative to EBFP2 fluorescent proteins . Plasmid is inherently unstable; please see Depositor Comments
Depositing lab: Ron Weiss. Depositing organization: Massachusetts Institute of Technology. Publication: A mixed antagonistic/synergistic miRNA repression model enables accurate predictions of multi-input miRNA sensor activity. Gam JJ, Babb J, Weiss R. Nat Commun. 2018 Jun 22;9(1):2430. doi: 10.1038/s41467-018-04575-0. PubMed 29934631.
Backbone
  Vector backbone: Low Sensor Backbone (LSB)
  Vector type: Mammalian Expression, Synthetic Biology
Growth in bacteria
  Bacterial resistance: Ampicillin and Kanamycin, 100 & 50 μg/mL
  Growth temperature: 30°C
  Growth strain: NEB Stable
  Copy number: High Copy
Gene/Insert
  Gene/Insert name: hsa-miR-331-5p target
  Species: H. sapiens (human)
  Promoter: EF-1a
  Cloning method: Gibson Cloning
Terms and licenses: Academic/Nonprofit Terms; Industry Terms: Not Available to Industry
Depositor comments: Please note that this plasmid is inherently unstable due to a repeating poly A element. We recommend performing a diagnostic digest on multiple colonies upon receipt. The depositors would like to note the presence of several discrepancies between the depositor sequence and physical plasmid sequence. In particular, the sequences upstream and downstream of the puromycin coding region have 10 bp insertions which do not affect the ability to perform puromycin selection. The sequences for those regions within the physical plasmids are as follows: Upstream of Puro: GAATTCGACCGCCTGTCTCAAGGTGCCACC; Downstream of Puro: GCTTTGAGACTACGCGTGAATTCACTCCTC.
How to cite: LSB-hsa-miR-331-5p was a gift from Ron Weiss (Addgene plasmid # 103445)
