>Addgene plasmid #103445 | LSB-hsa-miR-331-5p | depositor partial sequence | sequence record 195940 | hsa-miR-331-5p target
GGATCCCTGGGACCATACCTAG
