>Addgene plasmid #103445 | LSB-hsa-miR-331-5p | addgene partial sequence | sequence record 270645 | mKate2-F 5'-ACCCGCTAAGAACCTCAAGA-3'
AAGAATCAAGGAGGCCGACAAAGAGACATACGTCGAGCAGCACGAGGTGGCTGTGGCCAGATACTGCGAC
CTCCCTAGCAAACTGGGGCACAAACTTAATTGAGAATTCTACCACCCAGCTTTCTTGTACAAAGTGGTAC
GTCTCAAGACCAGAGGTCTCTGCTTAATTCATAGGATCCCTGGGACCATACCTAGGGATCCCTGGGACCA
TACCTAGGGATCCCTGGGACCATACCTAGGGATCCCTGGGACCATACCTAGCAACCAGAAGAGACCTGTG
CTTCACTCCTCAGGTGCAGGCTGCCTATCAGAAGGTGGTGGCTGGTGTGGCCAATGCCCTGGCTCACAAA
TACCACTGAGATCTTTTTCCCTCTGCCAAAAATTATGGGGACATCATGAAGCCCCTTGAGCATCTGACTT
CTGGCTAATAAAGGAAATTTATTTTCATTGCAATAGTGTGTTGGAATTTTTTGTGTCTCTCACTCGGAAG
GACATATGGGAGGGCAAATCATTTAAAACATCAGAATGAGTATTTGGTTTAGAGTTTGGCAACATATGCC
CATATGCTGGCTG
